>Addgene plasmid #62148 | pMuLE ENTR CMV mCherry L1-R5 | depositor full sequence | sequence record 101432 | Full Sequence
TCGAGCATGCATCTAGAGGACAACTTTGTATACAAAAGTTGAACGAGAAACGTAAAATGATATAAATATC
AATATATTAAATTAGATTTTGCATAAAAAACAGACTACATAATACTGTAAAACACAACATATCCAGTCAC
TATGAATCAACTACTTAGATGGTATTAGTGACCTGTACTGCAGGGCGGCCGCGATATCCCCTATAGTGAG
TCGTATTACATGGTCATAGCTGTTTCCTGGCAGCTCTGGCCCGTGTCTCAAAATCTCTGATGTTACATTG
CACAAGATAAAAATATATCATCATGAACAATAAAACTGTCTGCTTACATAAACAGTAATACAAGGGGTGT
TATGAGCCATATTCAACGGGAAACGTCGAGGCCGCGATTAAATTCCAACATGGATGCTGATTTATATGGG
TATAAATGGGCTCGCGATAATGTCGGGCAATCAGGTGCGACAATCTATCGCTTGTATGGGAAGCCCGATG
CGCCAGAGTTGTTTCTGAAACATGGCAAAGGTAGCGTTGCCAATGATGTTACAGATGAGATGGTCAGACT
AAACTGGCTGACGGAATTTATGCCTCTTCCGACCATCAAGCATTTTATCCGTACTCCTGATGATGCATGG
TTACTCACCACTGCGATCCCCGGAAAAACAGCATTCCAGGTATTAGAAGAATATCCTGATTCAGGTGAAA
ATATTGTTGATGCGCTGGCAGTGTTCCTGCGCCGGTTGCATTCGATTCCTGTTTGTAATTGTCCTTTTAA
CAGCGATCGCGTATTTCGTCTCGCTCAGGCGCAATCACGAATGAATAACGGTTTGGTTGATGCGAGTGAT
TTTGATGACGAGCGTAATGGCTGGCCTGTTGAACAAGTCTGGAAAGAAATGCATAAACTTTTGCCATTCT
CACCGGATTCAGTCGTCACTCATGGTGATTTCTCACTTGATAACCTTATTTTTGACGAGGGGAAATTAAT
AGGTTGTATTGATGTTGGACGAGTCGGAATCGCAGACCGATACCAGGATCTTGCCATCCTATGGAACTGC
CTCGGTGAGTTTTCTCCTTCATTACAGAAACGGCTTTTTCAAAAATATGGTATTGATAATCCTGATATGA
ATAAATTGCAGTTTCATTTGATGCTCGATGAGTTTTTCTAATCAGAATTGGTTAATTGGTTGTAACACTG
GCAGAGCATTACGCTGACTTGACGGGACGGCGCAAGCTCATGACCAAAATCCCTTAACGTGAGTTACGCG
TCGTTCCACTGAGCGTCAGACCCCGTAGAAAAGATCAAAGGATCTTCTTGAGATCCTTTTTTTCTGCGCG
TAATCTGCTGCTTGCAAACAAAAAAACCACCGCTACCAGCGGTGGTTTGTTTGCCGGATCAAGAGCTACC
AACTCTTTTTCCGAAGGTAACTGGCTTCAGCAGAGCGCAGATACCAAATACTGTTCTTCTAGTGTAGCCG
TAGTTAGGCCACCACTTCAAGAACTCTGTAGCACCGCCTACATACCTCGCTCTGCTAATCCTGTTACCAG
TGGCTGCTGCCAGTGGCGATAAGTCGTGTCTTACCGGGTTGGACTCAAGACGATAGTTACCGGATAAGGC
GCAGCGGTCGGGCTGAACGGGGGGTTCGTGCACACAGCCCAGCTTGGAGCGAACGACCTACACCGAACTG
AGATACCTACAGCGTGAGCTATGAGAAAGCGCCACGCTTCCCGAAGGGAGAAAGGCGGACAGGTATCCGG
TAAGCGGCAGGGTCGGAACAGGAGAGCGCACGAGGGAGCTTCCAGGGGGAAACGCCTGGTATCTTTATAG
TCCTGTCGGGTTTCGCCACCTCTGACTTGAGCGTCGATTTTTGTGATGCTCGTCAGGGGGGCGGAGCCTA
TGGAAAAACGCCAGCAACGCGGCCTTTTTACGGTTCCTGGCCTTTTGCTGGCCTTTTGCTCACATGTTCT
TTCCTGCGTTATCCCCTGATTCTGTGGATAACCGTATTACCGCCTTTGAGTGAGCTGATACCGCTCGCCG
CAGCCGAACGACCGAGCGCAGCGAGTCAGTGAGCGAGGAAGCGGAAGAGCGCCCAATACGCAAACCGCCT
CTCCCCGCGCGTTGGCCGATTCATTAATGCAGCTGGCACGACAGGTTTCCCGACTGGAAAGCGGGCAGTG
AGCGCAACGCAATTAATACGCGTACCGCTAGCCAGGAAGAGTTTGTAGAAACGCAAAAAGGCCATCCGTC
AGGATGGCCTTCTGCTTAGTTTGATGCCTGGCAGTTTATGGCGGGCGTCCTGCCCGCCACCCTCCGGGCC
GTTGCTTCACAACGTTCAAATCCGCTCCCGGCGGATTTGTCCTACTCAGGAGAGCGTTCACCGACAAACA
ACAGATAAAACGAAAGGCCCAGTCTTCCGACTGAGCCTTTCGTTTTATTTGATGCCTGGCAGTTCCCTAC
TCTCGCGTTAACGCTAGCATGGATGTTTTCCCAGTCACGACGTTGTAAAACGACGGCCAGTCTTAAGCTC
GGGCCCCAAATAATGATTTTATTTTGACTGATAGTGACCTGTTCGTTGCAACAAATTGATGAGCAATGCT
TTTTTATAATGCCAACTTTGTACAAAAAAGCAGGCTGCGATGTACGGGCCAGATATACGCGTTGACATTG
ATTATTGACTAGTTATTAATAGTAATCAATTACGGGGTCATTAGTTCATAGCCCATATATGGAGTTCCGC
GTTACATAACTTACGGTAAATGGCCCGCCTGGCTGACCGCCCAACGACCCCCGCCCATTGACGTCAATAA
TGACGTATGTTCCCATAGTAACGCCAATAGGGACTTTCCATTGACGTCAATGGGTGGAGTATTTACGGTA
AACTGCCCACTTGGCAGTACATCAAGTGTATCATATGCCAAGTACGCCCCCTATTGACGTCAATGACGGT
AAATGGCCCGCCTGGCATTATGCCCAGTACATGACCTTATGGGACTTTCCTACTTGGCAGTACATCTACG
TATTAGTCATCGCTATTACCATGGTGATGCGGTTTTGGCAGTACATCAATGGGCGTGGATAGCGGTTTGA
CTCACGGGGATTTCCAAGTCTCCACCCCATTGACGTCAATGGGAGTTTGTTTTGGCACCAAAATCAACGG
GACTTTCCAAAATGTCGTAACAACTCCGCCCCATTGACGCAAATGGGCGGTAGGCGTGTACGGTGGGAGG
TCTATATAAGCAGAGCTCTCTGGCTAACTAGAGAACCCACTGCTTACTGGCTTATCGAAATTAATACGAC
TCACTATAGGGAGACCCAAGCTTGGTACCGAGCTCGGATCCGGAGGCTTTTTTGGAGGCCTAGGCTTTTG
CAAAAAGCTTACCATGGTGAGCAAGGGCGAGGAGGATAACATGGCCATCATCAAGGAGTTCATGCGCTTC
AAGGTGCACATGGAGGGCTCCGTGAACGGCCACGAGTTCGAGATCGAGGGCGAGGGCGAGGGCCGCCCCT
ACGAGGGCACCCAGACCGCCAAGCTGAAGGTGACCAAGGGTGGCCCCCTGCCCTTCGCCTGGGACATCCT
GTCCCCTCAGTTCATGTACGGCTCCAAGGCCTACGTGAAGCACCCCGCCGACATCCCCGACTACTTGAAG
CTGTCCTTCCCCGAGGGCTTCAAGTGGGAGCGCGTGATGAACTTCGAGGACGGCGGCGTGGTGACCGTGA
CCCAGGACTCCTCCCTGCAGGACGGCGAGTTCATCTACAAGGTGAAGCTGCGCGGCACCAACTTCCCCTC
CGACGGCCCCGTAATGCAGAAGAAGACCATGGGCTGGGAGGCCTCCTCCGAGCGGATGTACCCCGAGGAC
GGCGCCCTGAAGGGCGAGATCAAGCAGAGGCTGAAGCTGAAGGACGGCGGCCACTACGACGCTGAGGTCA
AGACCACCTACAAGGCCAAGAAGCCCGTGCAGCTGCCCGGCGCCTACAACGTCAACATCAAGTTGGACAT
CACCTCCCACAACGAGGACTACACCATCGTGGAACAGTACGAACGCGCCGAGGGCCGCCACTCCACCGGC
GGCATGGACGAGCTGTACAAGTAAGTCGACAATCC
Features (pLannotate 1.2.2; 15 found; start..end, strand, type, name):
     21..144     +  protein_bind   attR5: mutant version of attR; recombination site for the Gateway® LR reaction LR Clonase™
    200..218     -  promoter       T7 promoter: promoter for bacteriophage T7 RNA polymerase
    352..1161    +  CDS            KanR: aminoglycoside phosphotransferase; aph(3')-Ia; confers resistance to kanamycin in bacteria or G418 (Geneticin®) in eukaryotes
   1308..1896    +  rep_origin     ori: high-copy-number ColE1/pMB1/pBR322/pUC origin of replication
   2079..2171    +  CDS            lacI (fragment): lac repressor; lacI; The lac repressor binds to the lac operator to inhibit transcription in E. coli. This inhibition can be relieved by adding lactose or isopropyl-β-D-thiogalactopyranoside (IPTG).
   2226..2253    -  terminator     rrnB T2 terminator: transcription terminator T2 from the E. coli rrnB gene
   2385..2428    +  terminator     rrnB T1 terminator: Escherichia coli rrnB; transcription terminator T1 from the E. coli rrnB gene
   2475..2511    -  CDS            lacZα (fragment): LacZα fragment of β-galactosidase; lacZ fragment
   2527..2626    +  protein_bind   attL1: mutant version of attL; recombination site for the Gateway® LR reaction LR Clonase™
   2654..3033    +  enhancer       CMV enhancer: human cytomegalovirus immediate early enhancer
   3034..3237    +  promoter       CMV promoter: human cytomegalovirus (CMV) immediate early promoter
   3233..3266    +  LTR            5' LTR (truncated) (fragment): truncated 5' long terminal repeat (LTR) from HIV-1
   3282..3300    +  promoter       T7 promoter: promoter for bacteriophage T7 RNA polymerase
   3332..3364    +  promoter       SV40 promoter (fragment): SV40 early promoter
   3374..4081    +  CDS            mCherry: mCherry is a basic (constitutively fluorescent) red fluorescent protein published in 2004, derived from Discosoma sp.. It is reported to be a very rapidly-maturing monomer with low acid sensitivity.
