[The description below was written by a language model from this plasmid's Addgene catalogue record and pLannotate feature annotations shown in this document.]
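Description:
pMuLE ENTR CMV mCherry L1-R5 is a Gateway entry plasmid from the MuLE (Multiple Lentiviral Expression) modular vector system, about 4.1 kb in size. The catalogue lists no named backbone, but the annotated features match a typical pENTR/pDONR-style entry vector. It replicates in E. coli from a high-copy ColE1/pUC-type origin and is selected with kanamycin through an aph(3')-Ia resistance gene. rrnB T1 and T2 terminators sit upstream of the recombination cassette, where they shield the insert from read-through transcription originating in the backbone. M13 forward and reverse primer sites flank the insert for sequencing.

The payload lies between an attL1 site and an attR5 site. It consists of the human cytomegalovirus immediate-early enhancer and promoter followed by the coding sequence for mCherry, a monomeric red fluorescent protein derived from Discosoma. Between the promoter and the reporter, the automated annotation also picks up a T7 promoter and short matches to an HIV-1 LTR and the SV40 promoter. These fragments are only tens of bases long and probably reflect linker or leader sequence rather than functional elements. No polyadenylation signal is annotated within the module.

The L1-R5 flanks define the module's position in a MultiSite Gateway LR reaction. It recombines as the first element, joining through attR5 to a neighbouring entry clone that carries a compatible attL5 site, and through attL1 to a destination vector. In the MuLE system these are lentiviral destination vectors, so the plasmid serves as a building block for multi-cassette lentiviral constructs in which constitutive mCherry expression marks transduced mammalian cells alongside other genetic elements.
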