Addgene plasmid #62148: pMuLE ENTR CMV mCherry L1-R5
Purpose: MuLE (Multiple Lentiviral Expression) Entry vector containing a CMV promoter and mCherry module. Compatible with MultiSite Gateway cloning
Depositing lab: Ian Frew. Depositing organization: University of Zurich. Publication: A versatile modular vector system for rapid combinatorial mammalian genetics. Albers J, Danzer C, Rechsteiner M, Lehmann H, Brandt LP, Hejhal T, Catalano A, Busenhart P, Goncalves AF, Brandt S, Bode PK, Bode-Lesniewska B, Wild PJ, Frew IJ. J Clin Invest. 2015 Mar 9. pii: 79743. doi: 10.1172/JCI79743. PubMed 25751063.
Backbone
  Vector backbone: N/A
  Vector type: Mammalian Expression ; MuLE Gateway Entry Vector
Growth in bacteria
  Bacterial resistance: Kanamycin, 50 μg/mL
  Growth temperature: 37°C
  Growth strain: DH5alpha
  Copy number: High Copy
Gene/Insert
  Gene/Insert name: mCherry
  Species: Synthetic
  Promoter: CMV
  Cloning method: Gateway Cloning
  Sequencing primers: 5′ M13-fwd; 3′ M13-rev
Terms and licenses: Academic/Nonprofit Terms; Industry Terms: Not Available to Industry
How to cite: pMuLE ENTR CMV mCherry L1-R5 was a gift from Ian Frew (Addgene plasmid # 62148 ; http://n2t.net/addgene:62148 ; RRID:Addgene_62148)
