>Addgene plasmid #62148 | pMuLE ENTR CMV mCherry L1-R5 | addgene partial sequence | sequence record 103603 | M13-F20 5'-TGTAAAACGACGGCCAGT-3'
GACTGATAGTGACCTGTTCGTTGCAACAAATTGATGAGCAATGCTTTTTTATAATGCCAACTTTGTACAA
AAAAGCAGGCTGCGATGTACGGGCCAGATATACGCGTTGACATTGATTATTGACTAGTTATTAATAGTAA
TCAATTACGGGGTCATTAGTTCATAGCCCATATATGGAGTTCCGCGTTACATAACTTACGGTAAATGGCC
CGCCTGGCTGACCGCCCAACGACCCCCGCCCATTGACGTCAATAATGACGTATGTTCCCATAGTAACGCC
AATAGGGACTTTCCATTGACGTCAATGGGTGGAGTATTTACGGTAAACTGCCCACTTGGCAGTACATCAA
GTGTATCATATGCCAAGTACGCCCCCTATTGACGTCAATGACGGTAAATGGCCCGCCTGGCATTATGCCC
AGTACATGACCTTATGGGACTTTCCTACTTGGCAGTACATCTACGTATTAGTCATCGCTATTACCATGGT
GATGCGGTTTTGGCAGTACATCAATGGGCGTGGATAGCGGTTTGACTCACGGGGATTTCCAAGTCTCCAC
CCCATTGACGTCAATGGGAGTTTGTTTTGGCACCAAAATCAACGGGACTTTCCAAAATGTCGTAACAACT
CCGCCCCATTGACGCAAATGGGCGGTAGGCGTGTACGGTGGGAGGTCTATATAAGCAGAGCTCTCTGGCT
AACTAGAGAACCCACTGCTTACTGGCTTATCG
