>Addgene plasmid #62148 | pMuLE ENTR CMV mCherry L1-R5 | addgene partial sequence | sequence record 103604 | M13-Rev 5'-CAGGAAACAGCTATGACC-3'
TGCAGTACAGGTCACTAATACCATCTAAGTAGTTGATTCATAGTGACTGGATATGTTGTGTTTTACAGTA
TTATGTAGTCTGTTTTTTATGCAAAATCTAATTTAATATATTGATATTTATATCATTTTACGTTTCTCGT
TCAACTTTTGTATACAAAGTTGTCCTCTAGATGCATGCTCGAGGATTGTCGACTTACTTGTACAGCTCGT
CCATGCCGCCGGTGGAGTGGCGGCCCTCGGCGCGTTCGTACTGTTCCACGATGGTGTAGTCCTCGTTGTG
GGAGGTGATGTCCAACTTGATGTTGACGTTGTAGGCGCCGGGCAGCTGCACGGGCTTCTTGGCCTTGTAG
GTGGTCTTGACCTCAGCGTCGTAGTGGCCGCCGTCCTTCAGCTTCAGCCTCTGCTTGATCTCGCCCTTCA
GGGCGCCGTCCTCGGGGTACATCCGCTCGGAGGAGGCCTCCCAGCCCATGGTCTTCTTCTGCATTACGGG
GCCGTCGGAGGGGAAGTTGGTGCCGCGCAGCTTCACCTTGTAGATGAACTCGCCGTCCTGCAGGGAGGAG
TCCTGGGTCACGGTCACCACGCCGCCGTCCTCGAAGTTCATCACGCGCTCCCACTTGAAGCCCTCGGGGA
AGGACAGCTTCAAGTAGTCGGGGATGTCGGCGGGGTGCTTCACGTAGGCCTTGGAGCCGTACATGAACTG
AGGGGACAGGATGTCCCA
