>Addgene plasmid #62148 | pMuLE ENTR CMV mCherry L1-R5 | addgene partial sequence | sequence record 106689 | mCherry-R 5'-TTGGTCACCTTCAGCTTGG-3'
TCGATCTCGAACTCGTGGCCGTTCACGGAGCCCTCCATGTGCACCTTGAAGCGCATGAACTCCTTGATGA
TGGCCATGTTATCCTCCTCGCCCTTGCTCACCATGGTAAGCTTTTTGCAAAAGCCTAGGCCTCCAAAAAA
GCCTCCGGATCCGAGCTCGGTACCAAGCTTGGGTCTCCCTATAGTGAGTCGTATTAATTTCGATAAGCCA
GTAAGCAGTGGGTTCTCTAGTTAGCCAGAGAGCTCTGCTTATATAGACCTCCCACCGTACACGCCTACCG
CCCATTTGCGTCAATGGGGCGGAGTTGTTACGACATTTTGGAAAGTCCCGTTGATTTTGGTGCCAAAACA
AACTCCCATTGACGTCAATGGGGTGGAGACTTGGAAATCCCCGTGAGTCAAACCGCTATCCACGCCCATT
GATGTACTGCCAAAACCGCATCACCATGGTAATAGCGATGACTAATACGTAGATGTACTGCCAAGTAGGA
AAGTCCCATAAGGTCATGTACTGGGCATAATGCCAGGCGGGCCATTTACCGTCATTGACGTCAATAGGGG
GCGTACTTGGCATATGATACACTTGATGTACTGCCAAGTGGGCAGTTTACCGTAAATACTCCACCCATTG
ACGTCAATGGAAAGTCCCTATTGGCGTTACTATGGGAACATACGTCATTATTGACGTC
